Addgene plasmid #21606: pTOPO-MCL1S159A
Depositing lab: Ulrich Maurer. Depositing organization: Albert-Ludwigs-Universitaet Freiburg. Publication: Glycogen synthase kinase-3 regulates mitochondrial outer membrane permeabilization and apoptosis by destabilization of MCL-1. Maurer U, Charvet C, Wagman AS, Dejardin E, Green DR. Mol Cell. 2006 Mar 17. 21(6):749-60. 10.1016/j.molcel.2006.02.009 PubMed 16543145.
Backbone
  Vector backbone: pcDNA3.1 /V5-His-TOPO
  Backbone manufacturer: Invitrogen
  Backbone size w/o insert (bp): 5523
  Vector type: Mammalian Expression
  Selectable markers: Neomycin (select with G418)
Growth in bacteria
  Bacterial resistance: Ampicillin, 100 μg/mL
  Growth temperature: 37°C
  Growth strain: DH5alpha
  Copy number: High Copy
Gene/Insert
  Gene/Insert name: MCL-1 S159A (alt names: BCL2L3; NM_021960)
  Species: H. sapiens (human)
  Insert size (bp): 1052
  Mutation: Serine 159 mutated to Alanine, abolishing phosphorylation by GSK-3. Insert ends with a STOP codon, no V5-His-tag.
  GenBank ID: NM_021960
  Entrez Gene: MCL1 (a.k.a. BCL2L3, EAT, MCL1-ES, MCL1L, MCL1S, Mcl-1, TM, bcl2-L-3, mcl1/EAT)
  Cloning method: TOPO Cloning; 5′ cloning site T/A (destroyed during cloning); 3′ cloning site T/A (destroyed during cloning)
  Sequencing primers: 5′ T7; 3′ BGH reverse
Terms and licenses: Academic/Nonprofit Terms; Industry Terms: Not Available to Industry
How to cite: pTOPO-MCL1S159A was a gift from Ulrich Maurer (Addgene plasmid # 21606 ; http://n2t.net/addgene:21606 ; RRID:Addgene_21606)
