[The description below was written by a language model from this plasmid's Addgene catalogue record.]
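Description:
pTOPO-MCL1S159A is a mammalian expression plasmid built on the commercial pcDNA3.1/V5-His-TOPO backbone (about 5.5 kb without insert). It carries a roughly 1.05 kb human MCL-1 (MCL1, also known as BCL2L3) coding sequence that was inserted by TOPO T/A cloning, which destroyed the cloning sites at both junctions. The plasmid is maintained at high copy in E. coli under ampicillin selection. It also carries a neomycin resistance marker, so transfected mammalian cells can be selected with G418. The record does not list the promoter. The pcDNA3.1 series normally drives the insert from the CMV immediate-early promoter and terminates it with a BGH polyadenylation signal, and the recommended sequencing primers (T7 forward and BGH reverse) fit that layout.

The insert encodes MCL-1, an anti-apoptotic BCL-2 family member, with serine 159 changed to alanine. According to the record, this substitution abolishes phosphorylation by glycogen synthase kinase-3 (GSK-3). The open reading frame ends in its own stop codon, so the V5 epitope and polyhistidine tags encoded downstream in the backbone are not translated and the protein is expressed untagged.

The associated publication concerns GSK-3 control of mitochondrial outer membrane permeabilization and apoptosis through destabilization of MCL-1. In that context the construct serves as a phosphorylation-resistant mutant for transient or stable expression in mammalian cells. It would typically be compared with wild-type MCL-1 to test how loss of this GSK-3 site affects MCL-1 stability and cell survival.
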