>Addgene plasmid #21606 | pTOPO-MCL1S159A | addgene partial sequence | sequence record 27329 | BGH-rev 5'-TAGAAGGCACAGTCGAGG-3'
GTNCNATGGTGAGGTGATGATGACCGGTACGCGTAGAATCGAGACCGAGGAGAGGGTTAGGGATAGGCTT
ACCTTCGAACCGCGGGCCCTCTAGACTCGAGCGGCCGCCACTGTGCTGGATATCTGCAGAATTGCCCTAT
CTTATTAGATATGCCAAACCAGCTCCTACTCCAGCAACACCTGCAAAAGCCAGCAGCACATTCCTGATGC
CACCTTCTAGGTCCTCTACATGGAAGAACTCCACAAACCCATCCCAGCCTCTTTGTTTAACTAGCCAGTC
CCGTTTTGTCCTTACGAGAACGTCTGTGATACTTTCTGCTAATGGTTCGATGCAGCTTTCTTGGTTTATG
GTCTTCAAGTGTTTAGCCACAAAGGCACCAAAAGAAATGAGAGTCACAATCCTGCCCCAGTTTGTTACGC
CGTCGCTGAAAACATGGATCATCACTCGAGACAACGATTTCACATCGTCTTCGTTTTTGATGTCCAGTTT
CCGAAGCATGCCTTGGAAGGCCGTCTCGTGGTTGCGCTGCACGCCATCCCCAACCCGTCGTAAGGTCTCC
AGCGCCTTCCTGCTGGTGGCCCCAGACCTGCCCATTGGCTTTGTGTCCTTGGCGCCGGTGGCCTGCTCCC
GAANGTACCGAGAGATATCTCCAGCGACTGCCGGTACAACTCGTCCTCCTCCTCCTCTGCTGGNNGGGGC
TGAATCGANGGTACTGCCCGTCCGTACTGGTGTTATTACAGATCCCCGACCACNCCANCAGCGGCAGGAC
AGCNGCNCNTCCGAGAGNTCCGNTCGTACCGTCAGCTCTCTCGGCGANTGAGGGTNGNGCGGGNTNCANT
CTCAGNGNCNCCGGGTGGCCAAAAANACTCNGGGTCGGNNTCGGACNGGCAGGNGGCCCACTCGCATGTN
NGGAGGGGTGCGNTCANCCCGNCNCTTCGNAGCTCGA
