>Addgene plasmid #21606 | pTOPO-MCL1S159A | addgene partial sequence | sequence record 27330 | 21606 with T7
TAGCTTGGTACCGAGCTCGGATCCACTAGTCCAGTGTGGTGGAATTGCCCTTATGTTTGGCCTCAAAAGA
AACGCGGTAATCGGACTCAACCTCTACTGTGGGGGGGCCGGCTTGGGGGCCGGCAGCGGCGGCGCCACCC
GCCCGGGAGGGCGACTTTTGGCTACGGAGAAGGAGGCCTCGGCCCGGCGAGAGATAGGGGGAGGGGAGGC
CGGCGCGGTGATTGGCGGAAGCGCCGGCGCAAGCCCCCCGTCCACCCTCACGCCAGACTCCCGGAGGGTC
GCGCGGCCGCCGCCCATTGGCGCCGAGGTCCCCGACGTCACCGCGACCCCCGCGAGGCTGCTTTTCTTCG
CGCCCACCCGCCGCGCGGCGCCGCTTGAGGAGATGGAAGCCCCGGCCGCTGACGCCATCATGTCGCCCGA
AGAGGAGCTGGACGGGTACGAGCCGGAGCCTCTCGGGAAGCGGCCGGCTGTCCTGCCGCTGCTGGAGTTG
GTCGGGGAATCTGGTAATAACACCAGTACGGACGGGGCACTACCCTCGACGCCGCCGCCAGCAGAGGAGG
AGGAGGACGAGTTGTACCGGCAGTCGCTGGAGATTATCTCTCGGTACCTTCGGGAGCAGGCCACCGGCGC
CAAGGACACAAAGCCAATGGGCAGGTCTGGGGCCACCAGCAGGAAAGGCGCTGGAGACCTTACGACGGGT
TGGGGATGGCGTGCAGCGCAA
